Addgene plasmid #172480: CAG-loxP-3xpA-loxP-H2B-sfGFP+pCI syntron-T2A-tdTomato+RbG and HsbG syntrons
Purpose: H2B-sfGFP with a synthetic intron from the pCI expression vector, T2A, and tdTomato with synthetic introns derived from the rabbit beta-globin gene and the human beta-globin gene
Depositing lab: Mario Capecchi. Depositing organization: University of Utah.
Backbone
  Vector backbone: Custom
  Backbone manufacturer: Hyung-song Nam, Capecchi laboratory
  Vector type: Mammalian Expression, Cre/Lox
Growth in bacteria
  Bacterial resistance: Ampicillin, 100 μg/mL
  Growth temperature: 30°C
  Growth strain: DH10B
  Copy number: High Copy
Gene/Insert
  Gene/Insert name: H2B-sfGFP-T2A-tdTomato
  Species: Synthetic
Resource information
  A portion of this plasmid was derived from a plasmid made by: CAG promoter is from pCAGGS obtained from BCCM/LMBP. SV40 pA is from Clontech. HIST1H2BB is from plasmid #20972 (https://www.addgene.org/20972/). sfGFP is from Sandia Biotech. tdTomato is from Roger Tsien. WPRE is from Miguel Ramalho-Santos. bGH pA is from Neal Copeland. Backbone is from Stratagene.
Terms and licenses: Academic/Nonprofit Terms; Industry Terms: Not Available to Industry
How to cite: CAG-loxP-3xpA-loxP-H2B-sfGFP+pCI syntron-T2A-tdTomato+RbG and HsbG syntrons was a gift from Mario Capecchi (Addgene plasmid # 172480 ; http://n2t.net/addgene:172480 ; RRID:Addgene_172480)
