[The description below was written by a language model from this plasmid's Addgene catalogue record and pLannotate feature annotations shown in this document.]
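Description:
CAG-loxP-3xpA-loxP-H2B-sfGFP+pCI syntron-T2A-tdTomato+RbG and HsbG syntrons is a Cre-dependent mammalian expression plasmid of about 9.6 kb, built on a custom pBluescript-type backbone. It is maintained in E. coli as a high-copy plasmid through a ColE1/pUC origin and selected with ampicillin via the β-lactamase gene. Backbone remnants include an f1 origin, lac promoter/operator and lacZα fragments, and a T7 promoter.

The mammalian cassette is driven by the CAG promoter, annotated as the CMV enhancer, the chicken β-actin promoter and the chicken β-actin/rabbit β-globin chimeric intron. Immediately downstream, two same-orientation loxP sites flank three tandem SV40 polyadenylation signals. This lox-stop-lox element terminates transcription until Cre recombinase excises it. After excision, the promoter reads into a single synthetic open reading frame. That frame encodes human histone H2B (HIST1H2BB) fused to superfolder GFP, a T2A self-cleaving peptide, and tdTomato, so recombined cells should show nuclear, chromatin-bound green fluorescence together with a separate untargeted red protein.

The distinctive feature is the insertion of synthetic introns ("syntrons") into the coding sequences. The pCI-vector chimeric intron interrupts sfGFP, while rabbit β-globin- and human β-globin-derived introns interrupt tdTomato. This is why the automated annotation splits the fluorescent proteins into fragments, some of them labelled as related GFP or dTomato variants. A WPRE and a bGH polyadenylation signal follow the reading frame to enhance transcript stability and 3' end processing.

The record does not state a specific application beyond describing these parts. The design fits a Cre reporter cassette, and comparing intron-containing reporter designs would be a plausible further use.
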