Features (pLannotate 1.2.2; 36 found; start..end, strand, type, name):
     24..128     +  promoter       AmpR promoter: bla
    129..989     +  CDS            AmpR: β-lactamase; bla; confers resistance to ampicillin, carbenicillin, and related antibiotics
   1160..1748    +  rep_origin     ori: high-copy-number ColE1/pMB1/pBR322/pUC origin of replication
   1931..2023    +  CDS            lacI (fragment): lac repressor; lacI; The lac repressor binds to the lac operator to inhibit transcription in E. coli. This inhibition can be relieved by adding lactose or isopropyl-β-D-thiogalactopyranoside (IPTG).
   2036..2057    +  protein_bind   CAP binding site: CAP binding activates transcription in the presence of cAMP. E. coli catabolite activator protein
   2072..2102    +  promoter       lac promoter: promoter for the E. coli lac operon
   2110..2126    +  protein_bind   lac operator: The lac repressor binds to the lac operator to inhibit transcription in E. coli. This inhibition can be relieved by adding lactose or isopropyl-β-D-thiogalactopyranoside (IPTG). lac repressor encoded by lacI
   2406..2785    +  enhancer       CMV enhancer: human cytomegalovirus immediate early enhancer
   2787..3064    +  promoter       chicken β-actin promoter: No description available
   3065..4081    +  intron         chimeric intron: chimera between introns from chicken β-actin and rabbit β-globin
   4141..4174    +  protein_bind   loxP: Cre-mediated recombination occurs in the 8-bp core sequence (GCATACAT). Cre recombinase
   4177..4202    +  misc_feature   MCS (fragment): pBluescript multiple cloning site
   4202..4284    +  CDS            large T antigen (fragment): large T antigen from SV40 (simian virus 40)
   4307..4428    +  polyA_signal   SV40 poly(A) signal: SV40 polyadenylation signal
   4435..4517    +  CDS            large T antigen (fragment): large T antigen from SV40 (simian virus 40)
   4540..4661    +  polyA_signal   SV40 poly(A) signal: SV40 polyadenylation signal
   4668..4750    +  CDS            large T antigen (fragment): large T antigen from SV40 (simian virus 40)
   4773..4894    +  polyA_signal   SV40 poly(A) signal: SV40 polyadenylation signal
   4917..4950    +  protein_bind   loxP: Cre-mediated recombination occurs in the 8-bp core sequence (GCATACAT). Cre recombinase
   4972..5349    +  CDS            H2BC3: H2B1B_HUMAN - Also known as H2BFF, HIST1H2BB Experimental evidence at protein level: Swiss-Prot protein existence level 1. Core component of nucleosome. Nucleosomes wrap and compact DNA into chromatin, limiting DNA accessibility to the cellular machineries which require DNA as a template. Histones thereby play a central role in transcription regulation, DNA repair, DNA replication and chromosomal stability. DNA accessibility is regulated via a complex set of post-translational modifications of histones, also called histone code, and nucleosome remodeling. From Homo sapiens (Human).
   5368..5649    +  CDS            Superfolder GFP (fragment): Superfolder GFP is a basic (constitutively fluorescent) green fluorescent protein published in 2005, derived from Aequorea victoria. It is reported to be a very rapidly-maturing weak dimer.
   5650..5782    +  intron         chimeric intron: chimera between introns from human β-globin and immunoglobulin heavy chain genes
   5780..5932    +  CDS            cEGFP (fragment): cEGFP is a basic (constitutively fluorescent) green fluorescent protein published in 2008, derived from Aequorea victoria.
   5945..6574    +  CDS            cEGFP (fragment): cEGFP is a basic (constitutively fluorescent) green fluorescent protein published in 2008, derived from Aequorea victoria.
   6632..6668    +  intron         β-globin intron (fragment): intron from rabbit β-globin gene
   6667..6725    +  intron         β-globin intron (fragment): intron from rabbit β-globin gene
   6727..7455    +  CDS            tdTomato (fragment): tdTomato is a basic (constitutively fluorescent) orange fluorescent protein published in 2004, derived from Discosoma sp.. It is reported to be a somewhat slowly-maturing tandem dimer with low acid sensitivity.
   7463..7493    +  intron         β-globin intron (fragment): internally truncated intron from human β-globin
   7494..7546    +  intron         β-globin intron (fragment): internally truncated intron from human β-globin
   7539..7928    +  CDS            dTomato (fragment): dTomato is a basic (constitutively fluorescent) orange fluorescent protein published in 2004, derived from Discosoma sp.. It is reported to be a somewhat slowly-maturing dimer with low acid sensitivity.
   7939..8524    +  misc_feature   WPRE: woodchuck hepatitis virus posttranscriptional regulatory element
   8569..8793    +  polyA_signal   bGH poly(A) signal: bovine growth hormone polyadenylation signal
   8797..8818    +  promoter       SV40 promoter (fragment): SV40 enhancer and early promoter
   8991..9009    -  promoter       T7 promoter: promoter for bacteriophage T7 RNA polymerase
   9012..9169    +  CDS            lacZα (fragment): LacZα fragment of β-galactosidase; lacZ fragment
   9201..9629    -  rep_origin     f1 ori (sequence partly withheld): f1 bacteriophage origin of replication; arrow indicates direction of (+) strand synthesis
>Addgene plasmid #172480 | CAG-loxP-3xpA-loxP-H2B-sfGFP+pCI syntron-T2A-tdTomato+RbG and HsbG syntrons | addgene full sequence | sequence record 337566 | Addgene Partial NGS Result
GTGGCACTTTTCGGGGAAATGTGCGCGGAACCCCTATTTGTTTATTTTTCTAAATACATTCAAATATGTA
TCCGCTCATGAGACAATAACCCTGATAAATGCTTCAATAATATTGAAAAAGGAAGAGTATGAGTATTCAA
CATTTCCGTGTCGCCCTTATTCCCTTTTTTGCGGCATTTTGCCTTCCTGTTTTTGCTCACCCAGAAACGC
TGGTGAAAGTAAAAGATGCTGAAGATCAGTTGGGTGCACGAGTGGGTTACATCGAACTGGATCTCAACAG
CGGTAAGATCCTTGAGAGTTTTCGCCCCGAAGAACGTTTTCCAATGATGAGCACTTTTAAAGTTCTGCTA
TGTGGCGCGGTATTATCCCGTATTGACGCCGGGCAAGAGCAACTCGGTCGCCGCATACACTATTCTCAGA
ATGACTTGGTTGAGTACTCACCAGTCACAGAAAAGCATCTTACGGATGGCATGACAGTAAGAGAATTATG
CAGTGCTGCCATAACCATGAGTGATAACACTGCGGCCAACTTACTTCTGACAACGATCGGAGGACCGAAG
GAGCTAACCGCTTTTTTGCACAACATGGGGGATCATGTAACTCGCCTTGATCGTTGGGAACCGGAGCTGA
ATGAAGCCATACCAAACGACGAGCGTGACACCACGATGCCTGTAGCAATGGCAACAACGTTGCGCAAACT
ATTAACTGGCGAACTACTTACTCTAGCTTCCCGGCAACAATTAATAGACTGGATGGAGGCGGATAAAGTT
GCAGGACCACTTCTGCGCTCGGCCCTTCCGGCTGGCTGGTTTATTGCTGATAAATCTGGAGCCGGTGAGC
GTGGGTCTCGCGGTATCATTGCAGCACTGGGGCCAGATGGTAAGCCCTCCCGTATCGTAGTTATCTACAC
GACGGGGAGTCAGGCAACTATGGATGAACGAAATAGACAGATCGCTGAGATAGGTGCCTCACTGATTAAG
CATTGGTAACTGTCAGACCAAGTTTACTCATATATACTTTAGATTGATTTAAAACTTCATTTTTAATTTA
AAAGGATCTAGGTGAAGATCCTTTTTGATAATCTCATGACCAAAATCCCTTAACGTGAGTTTTCGTTCCA
CTGAGCGTCAGACCCCGTAGAAAAGATCAAAGGATCTTCTTGAGATCCTTTTTTTCTGCGCGTAATCTGC
TGCTTGCAAACAAAAAAACCACCGCTACCAGCGGTGGTTTGTTTGCCGGATCAAGAGCTACCAACTCTTT
TTCCGAAGGTAACTGGCTTCAGCAGAGCGCAGATACCAAATACTGTTCTTCTAGTGTAGCCGTAGTTAGG
CCACCACTTCAAGAACTCTGTAGCACCGCCTACATACCTCGCTCTGCTAATCCTGTTACCAGTGGCTGCT
GCCAGTGGCGATAAGTCGTGTCTTACCGGGTTGGACTCAAGACGATAGTTACCGGATAAGGCGCAGCGGT
CGGGCTGAACGGGGGGTTCGTGCACACAGCCCAGCTTGGAGCGAACGACCTACACCGAACTGAGATACCT
ACAGCGTGAGCTATGAGAAAGCGCCACGCTTCCCGAAGGGAGAAAGGCGGACAGGTATCCGGTAAGCGGC
AGGGTCGGAACAGGAGAGCGCACGAGGGAGCTTCCAGGGGGAAACGCCTGGTATCTTTATAGTCCTGTCG
GGTTTCGCCACCTCTGACTTGAGCGTCGATTTTTGTGATGCTCGTCAGGGGGGCGGAGCCTATGGAAAAA
CGCCAGCAACGCGGCCTTTTTACGGTTCCTGGCCTTTTGCTGGCCTTTTGCTCACATGTTCTTTCCTGCG
TTATCCCCTGATTCTGTGGATAACCGTATTACCGCCTTTGAGTGAGCTGATACCGCTCGCCGCAGCCGAA
CGACCGAGCGCAGCGAGTCAGTGAGCGAGGAAGCGGAAGAGCGCCCAATACGCAAACCGCCTCTCCCCGC
GCGTTGGCCGATTCATTAATGCAGCTGGCACGACAGGTTTCCCGACTGGAAAGCGGGCAGTGAGCGCAAC
GCAATTAATGTGAGTTAGCTCACTCATTAGGCACCCCAGGCTTTACACTTTATGCTTCCGGCTCGTATGT
TGTGTGGAATTGTGAGCGGATAACAATTTCACACAGGAAACAGCTATGACCATGATTACGCCAAGCGCGC
AATTAAGTTTAAACAAGGGCAGGATGTGTCAAACTGCCAATAGAGAACTACTTACTCTTCAGGCTGAAGC
TGATGGAACAGGTAACAAAGGCAAACACTAATCATGATCAGCAAGATGAAGCAGAAAGGGAACAAGGGGA
TATTAAATGTGTATAGACACGCTAGAGAGATGGCTCAGCAGTTAAGAGAACTAGCTGGTCTTTCAGAGGT
CCTGAGATCAATACCGGTCATGGTCGACATTGATTATTGACTAGTTATTAATAGTAATCAATTACGGGGT
CATTAGTTCATAGCCCATATATGGAGTTCCGCGTTACATAACTTACGGTAAATGGCCCGCCTGGCTGACC
GCCCAACGACCCCCGCCCATTGACGTCAATAATGACGTATGTTCCCATAGTAACGCCAATAGGGACTTTC
CATTGACGTCAATGGGTGGAGTATTTACGGTAAACTGCCCACTTGGCAGTACATCAAGTGTATCATATGC
CAAGTACGCCCCCTATTGACGTCAATGACGGTAAATGGCCCGCCTGGCATTATGCCCAGTACATGACCTT
ATGGGACTTTCCTACTTGGCAGTACATCTACGTATTAGTCATCGCTATTACCATGGTCGAGGTGAGCCCC
ACGTTCTGCTTCACTCTCCCCATCTCCCCCCCCTCCCCACCCCCAATTTTGTATTTATTTATTTTTTAAT
TATTTTGTGCAGCGATGGGGGCGGGGGGGGGGGGGGGGCGCGCGCCGGGGGGGGSGGGGSGGGGSGRGGG
GSGGGGCGGGGCGAGGCGGAGAGGTGCGGCGGCAGCCAATCAGAGCGGCGCGCTCCGAAAGTTTCCTTTT
ATGGCGAGGCGGCGGCGGCGGCGGCCCTATAAAAAGCGAAGCGCGCGGCGGGCGGGAGTCGCTGCGCGCT
GCCTTCGCCCCGTGCCCCGCTCCGCCGCCGCCTCGCGCCGCCCGCCCCGGCTCTGACTGACCGCGTTACT
CCCACAGGTGAGCGGGCGGGACGGCCCTTCTCCTCCGGGCTGTAATTAGCGCTTGGTTTAATGACGGCTT
GTTTCTTTTCTGTGGCTGCGTGAAAGCCTTGAGGGGCTCCGGGAGGGCCCTTTGTGCGGGGGGAGCGGCT
CGGGGGGTGCGTGCGTGTGTGTGTGCGTGGGGAGCGCCGCGTGCGGCTCCGCGCTGCCCGGCGGCTGTGA
GCGCTGCGGGCGCGGCGCGGGGCTTTGTGCGCTCCGCAGTGTGCGCGAGGGGAGCGCGGCCGGGGGCGGT
GCCCCGCGGTGCGGGGGGGGCTGCGAGGGGAACAAAGGCTGCGTGCGGGGTGTGTGCGTGGGGGGGTGAG
CAGGGGGTGTGGGCGCGTCGGTCGGGCTGCAACCCCCCCTGCACCCCCCTCCCCGAGTTGCTGAGCACGG
CCCGGCTTCGGGTGCGGGGCTCCGTACGGGGCGTGGCGCGGGGCTCGCCGTGCCGGGCGGGGGGTGGCGG
CAGGTGGGGGTGCCGGGCGGGGCGGGGCCGCCTCGGGCCGGGGAGGGCTCGGGGGAGGGGCGCGGCGGCC
CCCGGAGCGCCGGCGGCTGTCGAGGCGCGGCGAGCCGCAGCCATTGCCTTTTATGGTAATCGTGCGAGAG
GGCGCAGGGACTTCCTTTGTCCCAAATCTGTGCGGAGCCGAAATCTGGGAGGCGCCGCCGCACCCCCTCT
AGCGGGCGCGGGGCGAAGCGGTGCGGCGCCGGCAGGAAGGAAATGGGCGGGGAGGGCCTTCGTGCGTCGC
CGCGCCGCCGTCCCCTTCTCCCTCTCCAGCCTCGGGGCTGTCCGCGGGGGGACGGCTGCCTTCGGGGGGG
ACGGGGCAGGGCGGGGTTCGGCTTCTGGCGTGTGACCGGCGGCTCTAGAGCCTCTGCTAACCATGTTCAT
GCCTTCTTCTTTTTCCTACAGCTCCTGGGCAACGTGCTGGTTATTGTGCTGTCTCATCATTTTGGCAAAG
AATTGCTAGCATAACTTCGTATAGCATACATTATACGAAGTTATAGCCACCGCGGTGGCGGCCGCTCTAG
AATCATAATCAGCCATACCACATTTGTAGAGGTTTTACTTGCTTTAAAAAACCTCCCACACCTCCCCCTG
AACCTGAAACATAAAATGAATGCAATTGTTGTTGTTAACTTGTTTATTGCAGCTTATAATGGTTACAAAT
AAAGCAATAGCATCACAAATTTCACAAATAAAGCATTTTTTTCACTGCATTCTAGTTGTGGTTTGTCCAA
ACTCATCAATGTATCTTAACTAGAATCATAATCAGCCATACCACATTTGTAGAGGTTTTACTTGCTTTAA
AAAACCTCCCACACCTCCCCCTGAACCTGAAACATAAAATGAATGCAATTGTTGTTGTTAACTTGTTTAT
TGCAGCTTATAATGGTTACAAATAAAGCAATAGCATCACAAATTTCACAAATAAAGCATTTTTTTCACTG
CATTCTAGTTGTGGTTTGTCCAAACTCATCAATGTATCTTAACTAGAATCATAATCAGCCATACCACATT
TGTAGAGGTTTTACTTGCTTTAAAAAACCTCCCACACCTCCCCCTGAACCTGAAACATAAAATGAATGCA
ATTGTTGTTGTTAACTTGTTTATTGCAGCTTATAATGGTTACAAATAAAGCAATAGCATCACAAATTTCA
CAAATAAAGCATTTTTTTCACTGCATTCTAGTTGTGGTTTGTCCAAACTCATCAATGTATCTTAACTAGT
GGATCTCATGCCTAGGATAACTTCGTATAGCATACATTATACGAAGTTATAGGCGCGCCGGTACCGCCAC
CATGCCTGAACCCTCTAAGTCTGCTCCAGCCCCTAAAAAGGGTTCTAAGAAGGCTATCACTAAGGCGCAG
AAGAAGGATGGTAAGAAGCGTAAGCGCAGCCGCAAGGAGAGCTATTCTATCTATGTGTACAAGGTTCTGA
AGCAGGTCCACCCCGACACCGGCATCTCATCCAAGGCCATGGGGATCATGAACTCCTTCGTCAACGACAT
CTTCGAGCGCATCGCGGGCGAGGCTTCTCGCCTGGCTCACTACAATAAGCGCTCGACCATCACCTCCAGG
GAGATTCAGACGGCTGTGCGCCTGCTGCTGCCTGGGGAGCTGGCTAAGCATGCTGTGTCCGAGGGCACTA
AGGCAGTTACCAAGTACACTAGCTCTAAGGATCCACCGGTCGCCACCATGAGCAAAGGAGAAGAACTTTT
CACTGGAGTTGTCCCAATTCTTGTTGAATTAGATGGTGATGTTAATGGGCACAAATTTTCTGTCCGTGGA
GAGGGAGAGGGAGATGCTACAAACGGAAAACTCACCCTTAAATTTATTTGCACTACTGGAAAACTACCTG
TTCCGTGGCCAACACTTGTCACTACTCTGACCTATGGTGTTCAATGCTTTTCCCGTTATCCGGATCACAT
GAAACGGCATGACTTTTTCAAGAGTGCCATGCCCGAAGGTTATGTACAGGTAAGTATCAAGGTTACAAGA
CAGGTTTAAGGAGACCAATAGAAACTGGGCTTGTCGAGACAGAGAAGACTCTTGCGTTTCTGATAGGCAC
CTATTGGTCTTACTGACATCCACTTTGCCTTTCTCTCCACAGGAACGCACTATATCTTTCAAAGATGACG
GGACCTACAAGACGCGTGCTGAAGTCAAGTTTGAAGGTGATACCCTTGTTAATCGTATCGAGTTAAAGGG
TATTGATTTTAAAGAAGATGGAAACATTCTTGGACACAAACTCGAGTACAACTTTAACTCACACAATGTA
TACATCACGGCAGACAAACAAAAGAATGGAATCAAAGCTAACTTCAAAATTCGCCACAACGTTGAAGATG
GTTCCGTTCAACTAGCAGACCATTATCAACAAAATACTCCAATTGGCGATGGCCCTGTCCTTTTACCAGA
CAACCATTACCTGTCGACACAATCTGTCCTTTCGAAAGATCCCAACGAAAAGCGTGACCACATGGTCCTT
CTTGAGTTTGTAACTGCTGCTGGGATTACACATGGCATGGATGAGCTCTACAAAGGCGGCTCCGGCGGCC
GCTCCGAGGGCCGCGGCAGCCTGCTGACATGCGGCGACGTGGAAGAGAACCCGGGCCCTGGCAGCACAAT
GGTGAGCAAGGGCGAGGAGGTCATCAAAGAATTCATGCGCTTCAAGGTGCGCATGGAGGGCTCCATGAAC
GGCCACGAGTTCGAGATCGAGGGCGAGGGCGAGGGCCGCCCCTACGAGGGCACCCAGACCGCCAAGCTGA
AGGTGACCAAGGGCGGCCCCCTGCCCTTCGCCTGGGACATCCTGTCCCCCCAATTCATGTACGGCTCCAA
GGCGTACGTGAAGCACCCCGCCGACATCCCCGATTACAAGAAGCTGTCCTTCCCCGAGGGCTTCAAGTGG
GAGCGCGTGATGAACTTCGAGGACGGCGGTCTGGTGACCGTGACCCAGGTAAGTTTGGGGACCCTTGATT
GTTCTTTCTTTTTCGCTACTCTGATTCCAAACCGGGCCCCTCTGCTAACCATGTTCATGCCTTCTTCTTT
TTCCTTCAGGACTCCTCCCTGCAAGACGGCACGCTGATCTACAAGGTGAAGATGCGCGGCACCAACTTCC
CCCCCGACGGCCCCGTAATGCAAAAGAAGACCATGGGCTGGGAGGCCTCCACCGAGCGCCTGTACCCCCG
CGACGGCGTGCTGAAGGGCGAGATCCACCAGGCTCTGAAGCTGAAGGACGGCGGCCACTACCTGGTGGAG
TTCAAGACCATCTACATGGCCAAGAAGCCCGTGCAACTGCCCGGCTACTACTACGTGGACACCAAGCTGG
ACATCACCTCCCACAACGAAGACTACACCATCGTGGAACAGTACGAGCGCTCCGAGGGCCGCCACCACCT
GTTCCTGGGGCATGGCACCGGCAGCACCGGCAGCGGCAGCTCCGGCACCGCCTCCTCCGAGGACAACAAC
ATGGCCGTCATCAAAGAGTTCATGCGCTTCAAGGTGCGCATGGAGGGCTCCATGAACGGCCACGAGTTCG
AGATCGAGGGCGAGGGCGAGGGCCGCCCCTACGAGGGCACCCAGACCGCCAAGCTGAAGGTGACCAAGGG
CGGCCCCCTGCCCTTCGCCTGGGACATCCTGTCCCCCCAATTCATGTACGGCTCCAAGGCGTACGTGAAG
CACCCCGCCGACATCCCCGATTACAAGAAGCTGTCCTTCCCCGAGGGCTTCAAGTGGGAGCGCGTGATGA
ACTTCGAGGACGGCGGTCTGGTGACCGTGACCCAGGTAAGTATATGGGACGCTTGATGTTTTCTTTCCCC
TTCATTCTGAGTCCAAGCTAGGCCCTTTTGCTAATCATGTTCATACCTCTTATCTTTTTCCTTCAGGATT
CCTCCCTGCAAGACGGCACGCTGATCTACAAGGTGAAGATGCGCGGCACCAACTTCCCCCCCGACGGCCC
CGTAATGCAGAAGAAGACCATGGGCTGGGAGGCCTCCACCGAGCGCCTGTACCCCCGCGACGGCGTGCTG
AAGGGCGAGATCCACCAAGCCCTGAAGCTGAAGGACGGCGGCCACTACCTGGTGGAGTTCAAGACCATCT
ACATGGCCAAGAAGCCCGTGCAACTGCCCGGCTACTACTACGTGGACACCAAGCTGGACATCACCTCCCA
CAACGAAGACTACACCATCGTGGAACAGTACGAGCGCTCCGAGGGCCGCCACCACCTGTTCCTGTACGGC
ATGGACGAGCTGTACAAGTAAGGCGCGCCAACCTCTGGATTACAAAATTTGTGAAAGATTGACTGGTATT
CTTAACTATGTTGCTCCTTTTACGCTATGTGGATACGCTGCTTTAATGCCTTTGTATCATGCTATTGCTT
CCCGTATGGCTTTCATTTTCTCCTCCTTGTATAAATCCTGGTTGCTGTCTCTTTATGAGGAGTTGTGGCC
CGTTGTCAGGCAACGTGGCGTGGTGTGCACTGTGTTTGCTGACGCAACCCCCACTGGTTGGGGCATTGCC
ACCACCTGTCAGCTCCTTTCCGGGACTTTCGCTTTCCCCCTCCCTATTGCCACGGCGGAACTCATCGCCG
CCTGCCTTGCCCGCTGCTGGACAGGGGCTCGGCTGTTGGGCACTGACAATTCCGTGGTGTTGTCGGGGAA
ATCATCGTCCTTTCCTTGGCTGCTCGCCTGTGTTGCCACCTGGATTCTGCGCGGGACGTCCTTCTGCTAC
GTCCCTTCGGCCCTCAATCCAGCGGACCTTCCTTCCCGCGGCCTGCTGCCGGCTCTGCGGCCTCTTCCGC
GTCTTCGCCTTCGCCCTCAGACGAGTCGGATCTCCCTTTGGGCCGCCTCCCCGCAGGATCCACTAGAGCG
GCCGCCTAGAGCTCGCTATCAGCCTCGACTGTGCCTTCTAGTTGCCAGCCATCTGTTGTTTGCCCCTCCC
CCGTGCCTTCCTTGACCCTGGAAGGTGCCACTCCCACTGTCCTTTCCTAATAAAATGAGGAAATTGCATC
GCATTGTCTGAGTAGGTGTCATTCTATTCTGGGGGGTGGGGTGGGGCAGGACAGCAAGGGGGAGGATTGG
GAAGACAATAGCAGGCATGCTGGGGATGCGGTGGGCTCTATGGCTTCTGAGGCGGAAAGAACCAGCTGGG
GCTCGACTAGAGCTTGCGGAACCCTTAAGCTTGTCATTCGAATTTAGACACCCACATGGTGGCTCATGAC
CATCTATCTATAAATGGATCTGATTTTCATGTCTGGCAGTGTACAGAAGCTAACTGAAGAAAGGTGGAAG
ACCCACAAGAGTTCAAGGTACCCAATTCGCCCTATAGTGAGTCGTATTACAATTCACTGGCCGTCGTTTT
ACAACGTCGTGACTGGGAAAACCCTGGCGTTACCCAACTTAATCGCCTTGCAGCACATCCCCCTTTCGCC
AGCTGGCGTAATAGCGAAGAGGCCCGCACCGATCGCCCTTCCCAACAGTTGCGCAGCCTGAATGGCGAAT
GGCAAATTGTAAGCGTTAATATTTTGTTAAAATTCGCGTTAAATTTTTGTTAAATCAGCTCATTTTTTAA
CCAATAGGCCGAAATCGGCAAAATCCCTTATAAATCAAAAGAATAGACCGAGATAGGGT
[37 nt withheld, positions 9300-9336]
AAAGAACGTGGACTCCAACGTCAAAGG
[49 nt withheld, positions 9364-9412]
T
[91 nt withheld, positions 9414-9504]
G
[124 nt withheld, positions 9506-9629]
CAG
